Addgene plasmid #136596: OSCA3.1
Purpose: Expresses the mechanosensitive channel OSCA3.1 in mammalian cells
Depositing lab: Ardem Patapoutian. Depositing organization: Scripps California (The Scripps Research Institute). Publication: OSCA/TMEM63 are an Evolutionarily Conserved Family of Mechanically Activated Ion Channels. Murthy SE, Dubin AE, Whitwam T, Jojoa-Cruz S, Cahalan SM, Mousavi SAR, Ward AB, Patapoutian A. Elife. 2018 Nov 1;7. pii: 41844. doi: 10.7554/eLife.41844. PubMed 30382938.
Backbone
  Vector backbone: pIRES2-mCherry
  Backbone size w/o insert (bp): 5286
  Total vector size (bp): 7460
  Vector type: Mammalian Expression
Growth in bacteria
  Bacterial resistance: Kanamycin, 50 μg/mL
  Growth temperature: 37°C
  Growth strain: DH5alpha
  Copy number: High Copy
Gene/Insert
  Gene/Insert name: OSCA3.1
  Species: A. thaliana (mustard weed)
  Insert size (bp): 2175
  GenBank ID: NM_102773.3
  Entrez Gene: ERD4 (a.k.a. AT1G30360, T4K22.4, T4K22_4, early-responsive to dehydration 4)
  Promoter: CMV
  Tag / fusion protein: pIRES2-mCherry (C terminal on backbone)
  Cloning method: Gibson Cloning
  Sequencing primers: 5′ CMV Forward; 3′ IRES Reverse
Resource information
  A portion of this plasmid was derived from a plasmid made by: Sequence was downloaded from TAIR [The arabidopsis information resource] and human codon-optimized and synthesized by Genewiz.
Terms and licenses: Academic/Nonprofit Terms; Industry Terms: Not Available to Industry
How to cite: OSCA3.1 was a gift from Ardem Patapoutian (Addgene plasmid # 136596 ; http://n2t.net/addgene:136596 ; RRID:Addgene_136596)
