[The description below was written by a language model from this plasmid's Addgene catalogue record and pLannotate feature annotations shown in this document.]
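Description:
OSCA3.1 is a mammalian expression plasmid of about 7.5 kb built on the pIRES2-mCherry backbone. It carries the Arabidopsis thaliana gene OSCA3.1 (also known as ERD4, early-responsive to dehydration 4), a member of the OSCA/TMEM63 family of mechanically activated ion channels. According to the record, the roughly 2.2 kb coding sequence was taken from the Arabidopsis reference annotation, codon-optimized for human cells, synthesized commercially, and inserted by Gibson assembly. It lies downstream of the human cytomegalovirus immediate early enhancer and promoter, which span the numbering origin of the circular sequence.

Immediately after the OSCA3.1 open reading frame is an encephalomyocarditis virus IRES, followed by mCherry and an SV40 polyadenylation signal. This arrangement gives a single bicistronic transcript. The channel is translated cap-dependently and the red fluorescent protein is translated separately from the IRES. Although the catalogue lists mCherry under the tag field, it therefore acts as a co-expressed marker of transfected cells rather than a fusion to the channel, which leaves the channel protein itself untagged.

For propagation in E. coli, the plasmid has a high-copy ColE1/pUC-type origin and is selected with kanamycin. An f1 origin is also present. The Tn5 NeoR/KanR gene sits behind tandem bacterial (bla) and SV40 early promoters and ends in an HSV TK polyadenylation signal, so the same cassette can confer G418 resistance in mammalian cells. The short large T antigen, ble and bGH poly(A) fragments in the annotation appear to be backbone remnants rather than functional elements. The stated purpose is heterologous expression of OSCA3.1 in mammalian cells. The mCherry marker would let expressing cells be picked out for functional study of the channel's mechanosensitivity.
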