Features (pLannotate 1.2.2; 16 found; start..end, strand, type, name):
      1..204     +  promoter       CMV promoter: human cytomegalovirus (CMV) immediate early promoter
    227..270     +  misc_feature   MCS (fragment): multiple cloning site
    277..2448    +  CDS            ERD4: CSCLD_ARATH - Also known as OSCA3.1 From Arabidopsis thaliana (Mouse-ear cress).
   2465..3051    +  misc_feature   IRES2: internal ribosome entry site (IRES) of the encephalomyocarditis virus (EMCV)
   3052..3759    +  CDS            mCherry: mCherry is a basic (constitutively fluorescent) red fluorescent protein published in 2004, derived from Discosoma sp.. It is reported to be a very rapidly-maturing monomer with low acid sensitivity.
   3778..3861    +  CDS            large T antigen (fragment): large T antigen from SV40 (simian virus 40)
   3884..4005    +  polyA_signal   SV40 poly(A) signal: SV40 polyadenylation signal
   4039..4467    -  rep_origin     f1 ori (sequence partly withheld): f1 bacteriophage origin of replication; arrow indicates direction of (+) strand synthesis
   4494..4598    +  promoter       AmpR promoter: bla
   4600..4957    +  promoter       SV40 promoter: SV40 enhancer and early promoter
   4992..5786    +  CDS            NeoR/KanR: aminoglycoside phosphotransferase from Tn5; aph(3')-II (or nptII); confers resistance to neomycin, kanamycin, and G418 (Geneticin®)
   5807..5959    +  CDS            ble (fragment): BLE_KLEPN - Experimental evidence at protein level: Swiss-Prot protein existence level 1. Binding protein with a strong affinity to the bleomycin family of antibiotics. Binds to CL990; an antimitotic-antibiotic compound. From Klebsiella pneumoniae.
   6018..6065    +  polyA_signal   HSV TK poly(A) signal: herpes simplex virus thymidine kinase polyadenylation signal (Cole and Stacy, 1985)
   6156..6172    -  polyA_signal   bGH poly(A) signal (fragment): bovine growth hormone polyadenylation signal
   6394..6982    +  rep_origin     ori: high-copy-number ColE1/pMB1/pBR322/pUC origin of replication
   7157..7460    +  enhancer       CMV enhancer: human cytomegalovirus immediate early enhancer
>Addgene plasmid #136596 | OSCA3.1 | addgene full sequence | sequence record 273676 | Addgene NGS Result
GTGATGCGGTTTTGGCAGTACATCAATGGGCGTGGATAGCGGTTTGACTCACGGGGATTTCCAAGTCTCC
ACCCCATTGACGTCAATGGGAGTTTGTTTTGGCACCAAAATCAACGGGACTTTCCAAAATGTCGTAACAA
CTCCGCCCCATTGACGCAAATGGGCGGTAGGCGTGTACGGTGGGAGGTCTATATAAGCAGAGCTGGTTTA
GTGAACCGTCAGATCCGCTAGCGCTACCGGACTCAGATCTCGAGCTCAAGCTTCGAATTCCTCGAGATGG
AGTTTGGCAGCTTCCTGGTGAGCCTGGGCACCTCCTTCGTGATCTTCGTGATCCTGATGCTGCTGTTCAC
ATGGCTGAGCAGGAAAAGCGGCAACGCTCCCATCTACTACCCCAACCGTATTTTAAAGGGCCTCGAACCT
TGGGAGGGCACATCCCTCACAAGGAACCCCTTCGCCTGGATGAGGGAGGCCCTGACCTCCAGCGAGCAGG
ACGTGGTGAACCTGTCCGGAGTGGACACCGCCGTCCACTTTGTGTTCCTCTCCACCGTGCTGGGCATTTT
CGCCTGTTCCTCCCTCCTGCTGCTGCCCACACTGCTCCCTCTCGCTGCCACAGACAATAACATTAAGAAC
ACCAAAAACGCCACAGACACCACAAGCAAGGGCACATTCTCCCAGCTGGACAACCTGTCCATGGCCAACA
TCACCAAGAAGAGCTCCAGACTCTGGGCTTTCCTGGGCGCCGTGTACTGGATCTCCCTGGTGACCTACTT
CTTCCTGTGGAAGGCTTACAAACATGTGTCCTCCCTCAGGGCCCAGGCCCTCATGTCCGCTGACGTGAAA
CCTGAACAATTCGCCATCCTGGTGAGAGACATGCCTGCCCCTCCCGACGGACAGACCCAGAAGGAGTTTA
TTGACAGCTACTTCAGGGAGATCTACCCCGAGACCTTCTACAGAAGCCTGGTGGCCACCGAAAACAGCAA
GGTCAACAAAATCTGGGAGAAGCTCGAAGGCTATAAGAAGAAGCTCGCTAGAGCCGAGGCCATCCTGGCT
GCTACAAATAACAGGCCCACCAACAAAACCGGCTTCTGTGGCCTGGTCGGAAAGCAGGTGGACTCCATCG
AGTACTACACAGAGCTCATTAACGAGTCCGTCGCCAAATTAGAAACCGAGCAGAAAGCCGTGCTGGCCGA
GAAGCAGCAGACAGCTGCCGTCGTGTTCTTCACCACCAGGGTGGCTGCTGCCTCCGCTGCTCAGAGCCTC
CATTGCCAGATGGTCGACAAGTGGACCGTCACCGAGGCTCCTGAGCCCAGGCAGCTGCTGTGGCAAAACC
TGAACATCAAGCTGTTCAGCAGGATCATCAGGCAATATTTCATTTACTTCTTCGTGGCCGTGACAATTCT
GTTCTACATGATTCCCATCGCCTTCGTGTCCGCTATTACCACCCTGAAAAACCTCCAGAGGATCATTCCC
TTCATCAAGCCTGTGGTCGAGATTACAGCCATCAGGACAGTGCTGGAGAGCTTCCTGCCTCAGATCGCCC
TGATCGTGTTCCTGGCCATGCTGCCCAAGCTGCTGCTGTTCCTGTCCAAGGCCGAGGGCATTCCTAGCCA
ATCCCACGCCATCAGGGCTGCCAGCGGCAAGTATTTCTACTTCAGCGTCTTCAACGTGTTTATCGGCGTG
ACCCTGGCCGGAACACTGTTCAATACCGTGAAGGATATTGCTAAGAACCCCAAGCTGGACATGATCATCA
ATCTGCTCGCCACCAGCCTGCCTAAAAGCGCCACATTCTTCCTGACCTATGTCGCCCTCAAGTTCTTCAT
CGGCTACGGCCTGGAGCTGAGCAGAATCATCCCCCTGATCATTTTCCACCTGAAAAAGAAGTATCTGTGC
AAAACCGAGGCCGAAGTGAAGGAGGCTTGGTACCCTGGCGACCTGTCCTACGCCACCAGAGTGCCCGGCG
ATATGCTCATTCTGACCATCACATTCTGCTACAGCGTGATTGCCCCCCTCATCCTGATCTTCGGCATCAC
ATACTTCGGCCTGGGATGGCTGGTGCTGAGGAATCAGGCCCTGAAGGTGTACGTCCCTAGCTACGAATCC
TACGGAAGGATGTGGCCTCACATCCACCAGAGAATCCTGGCCGCCCTGTTTCTGTTTCAGGTGGTGATGT
TTGGCTATCTGGGCGCCAAAACCTTCTTCTACACCGCCCTCGTGATCCCCCTGATCATCACCAGCCTGAT
TTTCGGATACGTGTGCAGGCAGAAGTTCTACGGCGGCTTCGAGCACACCGCTCTGGAGGTGGCTTGCAGA
GAACTCAAGCAATCCCCCGACCTGGAGGAGATCTTCAGAGCCTACATTCCTCACAGCCTGTCCAGCCACA
AACCCGAAGAGCACGAGTTCAAGGGCGCCATGAGCAGATACCAGGACTTCAACGCCATCGCCGGCGTGTG
ACCGCGGGGATCCGCCCCTCTCCCTCCCCCCCCCCTAACGTTACTGGCCGAAGCCGCTTGGAATAAGGCC
GGTGTGCGTTTGTCTATATGTTATTTTCCACCATATTGCCGTCTTTTGGCAATGTGAGGGCCCGGAAACC
TGGCCCTGTCTTCTTGACGAGCATTCCTAGGGGTCTTTCCCCTCTCGCCAAAGGAATGCAAGGTCTGTTG
AATGTCGTGAAGGAAGCAGTTCCTCTGGAAGCTTCTTGAAGACAAACAACGTCTGTAGCGACCCTTTGCA
GGCAGCGGAACCCCCCACCTGGCGACAGGTGCCTCTGCGGCCAAAAGCCACGTGTATAAGATACACCTGC
AAAGGCGGCACAACCCCAGTGCCACGTTGTGAGTTGGATAGTTGTGGAAAGAGTCAAATGGCTCTCCTCA
AGCGTATTCAACAAGGGGCTGAAGGATGCCCAGAAGGTACCCCATTGTATGGGATCTGATCTGGGGCCTC
GGTACACATGCTTTACATGTGTTTAGTCGAGGTTAAAAAAACGTCTAGGCCCCCCGAACCACGGGGACGT
GGTTTTCCTTTGAAAAACACGATGATAATATGGCCACAACCATGGTGAGCAAGGGCGAGGAGGATAACAT
GGCCATCATCAAGGAGTTCATGCGCTTCAAGGTGCACATGGAGGGCTCCGTGAACGGCCACGAGTTCGAG
ATCGAGGGCGAGGGCGAGGGCCGCCCCTACGAGGGCACCCAGACCGCCAAGCTGAAGGTGACCAAGGGTG
GCCCCCTGCCCTTCGCCTGGGACATCCTGTCCCCTCAGTTCATGTACGGCTCCAAGGCCTACGTGAAGCA
CCCCGCCGACATCCCCGACTACTTGAAGCTGTCCTTCCCCGAGGGCTTCAAGTGGGAGCGCGTGATGAAC
TTCGAGGACGGCGGCGTGGTGACCGTGACCCAGGACTCCTCCCTGCAGGACGGCGAGTTCATCTACAAGG
TGAAGCTGCGCGGCACCAACTTCCCCTCCGACGGCCCCGTAATGCAGAAGAAGACCATGGGCTGGGAGGC
CTCCTCCGAGCGGATGTACCCCGAGGACGGCGCCCTGAAGGGCGAGATCAAGCAGAGGCTGAAGCTGAAG
GACGGCGGCCACTACGACGCTGAGGTCAAGACCACCTACAAGGCCAAGAAGCCCGTGCAGCTGCCCGGCG
CCTACAACGTCAACATCAAGTTGGACATCACCTCCCACAACGAGGACTACACCATCGTGGAACAGTACGA
ACGCGCCGAGGGCCGCCACTCCACCGGCGGCATGGACGAGCTGTACAAGTAAGCGGCCGCGACTCTAGAT
CATAATCAGCCATACCACATTTGTAGAGGTTTTACTTGCTTTAAAAAACCTCCCACACCTCCCCCTGAAC
CTGAAACATAAAATGAATGCAATTGTTGTTGTTAACTTGTTTATTGCAGCTTATAATGGTTACAAATAAA
GCAATAGCATCACAAATTTCACAAATAAAGCATTTTTTTCACTGCATTCTAGTTGTGGTTTGTCCAAACT
CATCAATGTATCTTAAGGCGTAAATTGTAAGCGTTAATATTTTGTTAAAATTCGCGTTAAATTTTTGTTA
AATCAGCTCATTTTTTAACCAATAGGCCGAAATCGGCAAAATCCCTTATAAATCAAAAGAATAGACCGAG
ATAGGGT
[37 nt withheld, positions 4138-4174]
AAAGAACGTGGACTCCAACGTCAAAGG
[49 nt withheld, positions 4202-4250]
T
[91 nt withheld, positions 4252-4342]
G
[124 nt withheld, positions 4344-4467]
CAGGTGGCACTTTTCGGGGAAATGTGCGCGGAACCCCTATTTGTTTATTTTTCTAAATACATTCAAATAT
GTATCCGCTCATGAGACAATAACCCTGATAAATGCTTCAATAATATTGAAAAAGGAAGAGTCCTGAGGCG
GAAAGAACCAGCTGTGGAATGTGTGTCAGTTAGGGTGTGGAAAGTCCCCAGGCTCCCCAGCAGGCAGAAG
TATGCAAAGCATGCATCTCAATTAGTCAGCAACCAGGTGTGGAAAGTCCCCAGGCTCCCCAGCAGGCAGA
AGTATGCAAAGCATGCATCTCAATTAGTCAGCAACCATAGTCCCGCCCCTAACTCCGCCCATCCCGCCCC
TAACTCCGCCCAGTTCCGCCCATTCTCCGCCCCATGGCTGACTAATTTTTTTTATTTATGCAGAGGCCGA
GGCCGCCTCGGCCTCTGAGCTATTCCAGAAGTAGTGAGGAGGCTTTTTTGGAGGCCTAGGCTTTTGCAAA
GATCGATCAAGAGACAGGATGAGGATCGTTTCGCATGATTGAACAAGATGGATTGCACGCAGGTTCTCCG
GCCGCTTGGGTGGAGAGGCTATTCGGCTATGACTGGGCACAACAGACAATCGGCTGCTCTGATGCCGCCG
TGTTCCGGCTGTCAGCGCAGGGGCGCCCGGTTCTTTTTGTCAAGACCGACCTGTCCGGTGCCCTGAATGA
ACTGCAAGACGAGGCAGCGCGGCTATCGTGGCTGGCCACGACGGGCGTTCCTTGCGCAGCTGTGCTCGAC
GTTGTCACTGAAGCGGGAAGGGACTGGCTGCTATTGGGCGAAGTGCCGGGGCAGGATCTCCTGTCATCTC
ACCTTGCTCCTGCCGAGAAAGTATCCATCATGGCTGATGCAATGCGGCGGCTGCATACGCTTGATCCGGC
TACCTGCCCATTCGACCACCAAGCGAAACATCGCATCGAGCGAGCACGTACTCGGATGGAAGCCGGTCTT
GTCGATCAGGATGATCTGGACGAAGAGCATCAGGGGCTCGCGCCAGCCGAACTGTTCGCCAGGCTCAAGG
CGAGCATGCCCGACGGCGAGGATCTCGTCGTGACCCATGGCGATGCCTGCTTGCCGAATATCATGGTGGA
AAATGGCCGCTTTTCTGGATTCATCGACTGTGGCCGGCTGGGTGTGGCGGACCGCTATCAGGACATAGCG
TTGGCTACCCGTGATATTGCTGAAGAGCTTGGCGGCGAATGGGCTGACCGCTTCCTCGTGCTTTACGGTA
TCGCCGCTCCCGATTCGCAGCGCATCGCCTTCTATCGCCTTCTTGACGAGTTCTTCTGAGCGGGACTCTG
GGGTTCGAAATGACCGACCAAGCGACGCCCAACCTGCCATCACGAGATTTCGATTCCACCGCCGCCTTCT
ATGAAAGGTTGGGCTTCGGAATCGTTTTCCGGGACGCCGGCTGGATGATCCTCCAGCGCGGGGATCTCAT
GCTGGAGTTCTTCGCCCACCCTAGGGGGAGGCTAACTGAAACACGGAAGGAGACAATACCGGAAGGAACC
CGCGCTATGACGGCAATAAAAAGACAGAATAAAACGCACGGTGTTGGGTCGTTTGTTCATAAACGCGGGG
TTCGGTCCCAGGGCTGGCACTCTGTCGATACCCCACCGAGACCCCATTGGGGCCAATACGCCCGCGTTTC
TTCCTTTTCCCCACCCCACCCCCCAAGTTCGGGTGAAGGCCCAGGGCTCGCAGCCAACGTCGGGGCGGCA
GGCCCTGCCATAGCCTCAGGTTACTCATATATACTTTAGATTGATTTAAAACTTCATTTTTAATTTAAAA
GGATCTAGGTGAAGATCCTTTTTGATAATCTCATGACCAAAATCCCTTAACGTGAGTTTTCGTTCCACTG
AGCGTCAGACCCCGTAGAAAAGATCAAAGGATCTTCTTGAGATCCTTTTTTTCTGCGCGTAATCTGCTGC
TTGCAAACAAAAAAACCACCGCTACCAGCGGTGGTTTGTTTGCCGGATCAAGAGCTACCAACTCTTTTTC
CGAAGGTAACTGGCTTCAGCAGAGCGCAGATACCAAATACTGTTCTTCTAGTGTAGCCGTAGTTAGGCCA
CCACTTCAAGAACTCTGTAGCACCGCCTACATACCTCGCTCTGCTAATCCTGTTACCAGTGGCTGCTGCC
AGTGGCGATAAGTCGTGTCTTACCGGGTTGGACTCAAGACGATAGTTACCGGATAAGGCGCAGCGGTCGG
GCTGAACGGGGGGTTCGTGCACACAGCCCAGCTTGGAGCGAACGACCTACACCGAACTGAGATACCTACA
GCGTGAGCTATGAGAAAGCGCCACGCTTCCCGAAGGGAGAAAGGCGGACAGGTATCCGGTAAGCGGCAGG
GTCGGAACAGGAGAGCGCACGAGGGAGCTTCCAGGGGGAAACGCCTGGTATCTTTATAGTCCTGTCGGGT
TTCGCCACCTCTGACTTGAGCGTCGATTTTTGTGATGCTCGTCAGGGGGGCGGAGCCTATGGAAAAACGC
CAGCAACGCGGCCTTTTTACGGTTCCTGGCCTTTTGCTGGCCTTTTGCTCACATGTTCTTTCCTGCGTTA
TCCCCTGATTCTGTGGATAACCGTATTACCGCCATGCATTAGTTATTAATAGTAATCAATTACGGGGTCA
TTAGTTCATAGCCCATATATGGAGTTCCGCGTTACATAACTTACGGTAAATGGCCCGCCTGGCTGACCGC
CCAACGACCCCCGCCCATTGACGTCAATAATGACGTATGTTCCCATAGTAACGCCAATAGGGACTTTCCA
TTGACGTCAATGGGTGGAGTATTTACGGTAAACTGCCCACTTGGCAGTACATCAAGTGTATCATATGCCA
AGTACGCCCCCTATTGACGTCAATGACGGTAAATGGCCCGCCTGGCATTATGCCCAGTACATGACCTTAT
GGGACTTTCCTACTTGGCAGTACATCTACGTATTAGTCATCGCTATTACCATG
